Addgene plasmid #57753: Phamret-Beta-Catenin-20
Purpose: Localization: Tight Junctions, Excitation: 458 / 475, Emission: 458 / 517
Depositing lab: Michael Davidson. Depositing organization: Florida State University, Tallahassee.
Backbone
  Vector backbone: Phamret
  Backbone size w/o insert (bp): 4750
  Vector type: Mammalian Expression
  Selectable markers: Neomycin (select with G418)
Growth in bacteria
  Bacterial resistance: Kanamycin, 50 μg/mL
  Growth temperature: 37°C
  Growth strain: DH5alpha
  Copy number: High Copy
Gene/Insert
  Gene/Insert name: Beta-Catenin (alt name: NM_001165902.1)
  Species: M. musculus (mouse)
  Entrez Gene: Ctnnb1 (a.k.a. Bfc, Catnb, Mesc)
  Promoter: CMV
  Tag / fusion protein: Phamret
  Cloning method: Unknown
  Sequencing primers: 5′ CMV-F; 3′ SV40pA-R
Terms and licenses: Academic/Nonprofit Terms; Industry Terms
Depositor comments: . Excitation = 458 / 475; Emission = 458 / 517
How to cite: Phamret-Beta-Catenin-20 was a gift from Michael Davidson (Addgene plasmid # 57753 ; http://n2t.net/addgene:57753 ; RRID:Addgene_57753)
