[The description below was written by a language model from this plasmid's Addgene catalogue record.]
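Description:
Phamret-Beta-Catenin-20 is a mammalian expression plasmid that produces mouse beta-catenin (Ctnnb1) fused to the fluorescent protein Phamret, under control of the CMV promoter for strong constitutive expression in transfected cells. It is built on a Phamret backbone recorded as about 4.75 kb without the insert. The plasmid is maintained at high copy number in E. coli under kanamycin selection, and it carries a neomycin resistance marker so that stably transfected mammalian cells can be selected with G418. The listed 3′ sequencing primer implies an SV40 polyadenylation signal downstream of the fusion. No feature table is provided, so the replication origin and other backbone elements are not documented here. The record also does not state the cloning method, whether the tag sits at the N- or C-terminus of beta-catenin, or what the "20" in the name denotes, although it may refer to a linker length.

Phamret is generally known as a photoactivation-mediated resonance energy transfer reporter, a tandem of a cyan fluorescent protein and photoactivatable GFP. Before photoactivation it emits cyan light. After activation, energy transfer to the GFP moiety shifts emission to green, while a single excitation wavelength is used throughout. The recorded spectral values (excitation 458 / 475, emission 458 / 517) appear to describe these two states, though the numbers as entered look partly transposed and are reported here as given. The stated purpose is as a localization marker, with the fusion annotated as labelling tight junctions. This makes the construct suited to live-cell imaging of cell–cell contacts and to highlighting and tracking a chosen subpopulation of beta-catenin molecules over time.
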