>Addgene plasmid #57753 | Phamret-Beta-Catenin-20 | depositor partial sequence | sequence record 88907 | insert sequence
GGTTTAGTGAACCGTCAGATCCGCTAGCGCTACCGGTCGCCACCATGGTGAGCAAGGGCGAGGAGCTGTT
CACCGGGGTGGTGCCCATCCTGGTCGAGCTGGACGGCGACGTAAACGGCCACAGGTTCAGCGTGTCCGGC
GAGGGCGAGGGCGATGCCACCTACGGCAAGCTGACCCTGAAGTTCATCTGCACCACCGGCAAGCTGCCCG
TGCCCTGGCCCACCCTCGTGACCACCCTGACCTGGGGCGTGCAGTGCTTCGCCCGCTACCCCGACCACAT
GAAGCAGCACGACTTCTTCAAGTCCGCCATGCCCGAAGGCTACGTCCAGGAGCGTACCATCTTCTTCAAG
GACGACGGCAACTACAAGACCCGCGCCGAGGTGAAGTTCGAGGGCGACACCCTGGTGAACCGCATCGAGC
TGAAGGGCATCGACTTCAAGGAGGACGGCAACATCCTGGGGCACAAGCTGGAGTACAACTACATCAGCCA
CAACGTCTATATCACCGCCGACAAGCAGAAGAACGGCATCAAGGCCCACTTCAAGATCCGCCACAACATC
GAGGACGGCGGCGTGCAGCTCGCCGACCACTACCAGCAGAACACCCCCATCGGCGACGGCCCCGTGCTGC
TGCCCGACAACCACTACCTGAGCACCCAGTCCAAGCTGAGCAAAGACCCCAACGAGAAGCGCGATCACAT
GGTCCTGCTGGAGTTCGTGACCGCCGCCGGTACCAAGGGCGAGGAGCTGTTCACCGGGGTGGTGCCCATC
CTGGTCGAGCTGGACGGCGACGTAAACGGCCACAAGTTCAGCGTGTCCGGCGAGGGCGAGGGCGATGCCA
CCTACGGCAAGCTGACCCTGAAGTTCATCTGCACCACCGGCAAGCTGCCCGTGCCCTGGCCCACCCTCGT
GACCACCTTCAGCTACGGCGTGCAGTGCTTCAGCCGCTACCCCGACCACATGAAGCAGCACGACTTCTTC
AAGTCCGCCATGCCCGAAGGCTACGTCCAGGAGCGCACCATCTTCTTCAAGGACGACGGCAACTACAAGA
CCCGCGCCGAGGTGAAGTTCGAGGGCGACACCCTGGTGAACCGCATCGAGCTGAAGGGCATCGACTTCAA
GGAGGACGGCAACATCCTGGGGCACAAGCTGGAGTACAACTACAACAGCCACAACGTCTATATCATGGCC
GACAAGCAGAAGAACGGCATCAAGGCCAACTTCAAGATCCGCCACAACATCGAGGACGGCAGCGTGCAGC
TCGCCGACCACTACCAGCAGAACACCCCCATCGGCGACGGCCCCGTGCTGCTGCCCGACAACCACTACCT
GAGCCACCAGTCCGCCCTGAGCAAAGACCCCAACGAGAAGCGCGATCACATGGTCCTGCTGGAGTTCGTG
ACCGCCGCCGGGATCACTCTCGGCATGGACGAGCTGTACAAGTCCGGACTCAGATCTCGAGCTCAAGCTT
CGAATTCTGCAGTCGACGGTACCGCGGCCACCATGGCTACTCAAGCTGACCTGATGGAGTTGGACATGGC
CATGGAGCCGGACAGAAAAGCTGCTGTCAGCCACTGGCAGCAGCAGTCTTACTTGGATTCTGGAATCCAT
TCTGGTGCCACCACCACAGCTCCTTCCCTGAGTGGCAAGGGCAACCCTGAGGAAGAAGATGTTGACACCT
CCCAAGTCCTTTATGAATGGGAGCAAGGCTTTTCCCAGTCCTTCACGCAAGAGCAAGTAGCTGATATTGA
CGGGCAGTATGCAATGACTAGGGCTCAGAGGGTCCGAGCTGCCATGTTCCCTGAGACGCTAGATGAGGGC
ATGCAGATCCCATCCACGCAGTTTGACGCTGCTCATCCCACTAATGTCCAGCGCTTGGCTGAACCATCAC
AGATGTTGAAA
[1614 nt withheld, positions 1902-3515]
AAGCGGCTTTCAGTCGAGCTGACCAGTTCCCTCTTCAGGACAGAGCCAATGGCTTGGAATGAGACTGCAG
ATCTTGGACTGGACATTGGTGCCCAGGGAGAAGCCCTTGGATATCGCCAGGATGATCCCAGCTACCGTTC
TTTTCACTCTGGTGGATACGGCCAGGATGCCTTGGGGATGGACCCTATGATGGAGCATGAGATGGGTGGC
CACCACCCTGGTGCTGACTATCCAGTTGATGGGCTGCCTGATCTGGGACACGCCCAGGACCTCATGGATG
GGCTGCCCCCAGGTGATAGCAATCAGCTGGCCTGGTTTGATACTGACCTGTAAAAGCTTGGATCCACCGG
ATCTAGATAAC
